>Addgene plasmid #55350 | mCerulean-Actin-7 | depositor partial sequence | sequence record 85754 | insert sequence
CGTCAGATCCGCTAGCGCTACCGGTCGCCACCATGGTGAGCAAGGGCGAGGAGCTGTTCACCGGGGTGGT
GCCCATCCTGGTCGAGCTGGACGGCGACGTAAACGGCCACAAGTTCAGCGTGTCCGGCGAGGGCGAGGGC
GATGCCACCTACGGCAAGCTGACCCTGAAGTTCATCTGCACCACCGGCAAGCTGCCCGTGCCCTGGCCCA
CCCTCGTGACCACCCTGACCTGGGGCGTGCAGTGCTTCGCCCGCTACCCCGACCACATGAAGCAGCACGA
CTTCTTCAAGTCCGCCATGCCCGAAGGCTACGTCCAGGAGCGCACCATCTTCTTCAAGGACGACGGCAAC
TACAAGACCCGCGCCGAGGTGAAGTTCGAGGGCGACACCCTGGTGAACCGCATCGAGCTGAAGGGCATCG
ACTTCAAGGAGGACGGCAACATCCTGGGGCACAAGCTGGAGTACAACGCCATCAGCGACAACGTCTATAT
CACCGCCGACAAGCAGAAGAACGGCATCAAGGCCAACTTCAAGATCCGCCACAACATCGAGGACGGCAGC
GTGCAGCTCGCCGACCACTACCAGCAGAACACCCCCATCGGCGACGGCCCCGTGCTGCTGCCCGACAACC
ACTACCTGAGCACCCAGTCCAAGCTGAGCAAAGACCCCAACGAGAAGCGCGATCACATGGTCCTGCTGGA
GTTCGTGACCGCCGCCGGGATCACTCTCGGCATGGACGAGCTGTACAAGTCCGGACTCAGATCTCGAGCT
ATGGATGATGATATCGCCGCGCTCGTCGTCGACAACGGCTCCGGCATGTGCAAGGCCGGCTTCGCGGGCG
ACGATGCCCCCCGGGCCGTCTTCCCCTCCATCGTGGGGCGCCCCAGGCACCAGGGCGTGATGGTGGGCAT
GGGTCAGAAGGATTCCTATGTGGGCGACGAGGCCCAGAGCAAGAGAGGCATCCTCACCCTGAAGTACCCC
ATCGAGCACGGCATCGTCACCAACTGGGACGACATGGAGAAAATCTGGCACCACACCTTCTACAATGAGC
TGCGTGTGGCTCCCGAGGAGCACCCCGTGCTGCTGACCGAGGCCCCCCTGAACCCCAAGGCCAACCGCGA
GAAGATGACCCAGATCATGTTTGAGACCTTCAACACCCCAGCCATGTACGTTGCTATCCAGGCTGTGCTA
TCCCTGTACGCCTCTGGCCGTACCACTGGCATCGTGATGGACTCCGGTGACGGGGTCACCCACACTGTGC
CCATCTACGAGGGGTATGCCCTCCCCCATGCCATCCTGCGTCTGGACCTGGCTGGCCGGGACCTGACTGA
CTACCTCATGAAGATCCTCACCGAGCGCGGCTACAGCTTCACCACCACGGCCGAGCGGGAAATCGTGCGT
GACATTAAGGAGAAGCTGTGCTACGTCGCCCTGGACTTCGAGCAAGAGATGGCCACGGCTGCTTCCAGCT
CCTCCCTGGAGAAGAGCTACGAGCTGCCTGACGGCCAGGTCATCACCATTGGCAATGAGCGGTTCCGCTG
CCCTGAGGCACTCTTCCAGCCTTCCTTCCTGGGCATGGAGTCCTGTGGCATCCACGAAACTACCTTCAAC
TCCATCATGAAGTGTGACGTGGACATCCGCAAAGACCTGTACGCCAACACAGTGCTGTCTGGCGGCACCA
CCATGTACCCTGGCATTGCCGACAGGATGCAGAAGGAGATCACTGCCCTGGCACCCAGCACAATGAAGAT
CAAGATCATTGCTCCTCCTGAGCGCAAGTACTCCGTGTGGATCGGCGGCTCCATCCTGGCCTCGCTGTCC
ACCTTCCAGCAGATGTGGATCAGCAAGCAGGAGTATGACGAGTCCGGCCCCTCCATCGTCCACCGCAAAT
GCTTCTAGGGATCCACCGGATCTAGATAACTGATCATAATCAGCCATACCACAT
