>Addgene plasmid #55350 | mCerulean-Actin-7 | addgene partial sequence | sequence record 134597 | mCerulean-F 5'-ctacctgagcacccagtccaag-3'
GCGCGATCACATGGTCCTGCTGGAGTTCGTGACCGCCGCCGGGATCACTCTCGGCATGGACGAGCTGTAC
AAGTCCGGACTCAGATCTCGAGCTATGGATGATGATATCGCCGCGCTCGTCGTCGACAACGGCTCCGGCA
TGTGCAAGGCCGGCTTCGCGGGCGACGATGCCCCCCGGGCCGTCTTCCCCTCCATCGTGGGGCGCCCCAG
GCACCAGGGCGTGATGGTGGGCATGGGTCAGAAGGATTCCTATGTGGGCGACGAGGCCCAGAGCAAGAGA
GGCATCCTCACCCTGAAGTACCCCATCGAGCACGGCATCGTCACCAACTGGGACGACATGGAGAAAATCT
GGCACCACACCTTCTACAATGAGCTGCGTGTGGCTCCCGAGGAGCACCCCGTGCTGCTGACCGAGGCCCC
CCTGAACCCCAAGGCCAACCGCGAGAAGATGACCCAGATCATGTTTGAGACCTTCAACACCCCAGCCATG
TACGTTGCTATCCAGGCTGTGCTATCCCTGTACGCCTCTGGCCGTACCACTGGCATCGTGATGGACTCCG
GTGACGGGGTCACCCACACTGTGCCCATCTACGAGGGGTATGCCCTCCCCCATGCCATCCTGCGTCTGGA
CCTGGCTGGCCGGGACCTGACTGACTACCTCATGAAGATCCTCACCGAGCGCGGCTACAGCTTCACCACC
ACGGCCGAGCGGGAAATCGTGCGTGACATTAAGGAGAAGCTGTGCTACGTCGCCCTGGACTTCGAGCAAG
AGATGGCCACGGCTGCTTCCAGCTCCTCCCTGGAGAAGAGCTACGAGCTGCCTGACGGCCAGGTCATCAC
CATTGGCA
