[The description below was written by a language model from this plasmid's Addgene catalogue record.]
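Description:
mCerulean-Actin-7 is a mammalian expression plasmid that produces human beta-actin (ACTB) fused to the cyan fluorescent protein mCerulean. It is built on an mCerulean backbone of about 4.75 kb (excluding the insert), in which the fluorescent protein is carried by the vector and sits at the N terminus of the fusion, so that actin is cloned downstream of mCerulean. Expression is driven by the CMV promoter, a strong constitutive promoter widely used in cultured mammalian cells. The listed 3′ sequencing primer implies an SV40 polyadenylation signal following the open reading frame, although no feature table is provided to confirm the layout. The "7" in the name probably refers to the linker between the two proteins, but the record does not say so. The cloning method is recorded as unknown.

In bacteria the plasmid is maintained at high copy number under kanamycin selection. In mammalian cells, a neomycin resistance marker allows selection with G418, so stable lines can be made as well as transient transfectants. The origin of replication and the promoters driving the resistance marker are not stated in the record.

The construct is intended as a localization marker. The tagged actin incorporates into the cell's actin cytoskeleton, allowing filamentous structures and their dynamics to be visualised by fluorescence microscopy in living or fixed cells. The recorded spectral properties are an excitation maximum of 433 nm and an emission maximum of 475 nm. This places the signal in the cyan channel, where it can generally be combined with yellow or red fluorescent fusions for multicolour imaging.
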