Addgene plasmid #55350: mCerulean-Actin-7
Purpose: Localization: Actin, Excitation: 433, Emission: 475
Depositing lab: Michael Davidson. Depositing organization: Florida State University, Tallahassee.
Backbone
  Vector backbone: mCerulean
  Backbone size w/o insert (bp): 4750
  Vector type: Mammalian Expression
  Selectable markers: Neomycin (select with G418)
Growth in bacteria
  Bacterial resistance: Kanamycin, 50 μg/mL
  Growth temperature: 37°C
  Growth strain: DH5alpha
  Copy number: High Copy
Gene/Insert
  Gene/Insert name: Actin (alt name: NM_001101.3)
  Species: H. sapiens (human)
  Entrez Gene: ACTB (a.k.a. BKRNS, BNS, BRWS1, CSMH, DDS1, PS1TP5BP1, THC8)
  Promoter: CMV
  Tag / fusion protein: mCerulean (N terminal on backbone)
  Cloning method: Unknown
  Sequencing primers: 5′ CMV-F; 3′ SV40pA-R
Terms and licenses: Academic/Nonprofit Terms; Industry Terms: Not Available to Industry
Depositor comments: . Excitation = 433; Emission = 475
How to cite: mCerulean-Actin-7 was a gift from Michael Davidson (Addgene plasmid # 55350 ; http://n2t.net/addgene:55350 ; RRID:Addgene_55350)
